>Addgene plasmid #41456 | TAL-1TA2 | depositor partial sequence | sequence record 55325 | TAL-1TA2 sequence 205 bps
GAATGCAGACACCCGACCAAGTTGTGGCCATTGCCAGCAACGGTGGAGGGAAACAAGCATTGGAGACTGT
CCAACGGCTCCTTCCCGTGTTGTGTCAAGCCCACGGTTTGACCCCTGCACAAGTGGTCGCCATCGCCTCC
AACATCGGCGGTAAGCAGGCCCTGGAAACAGTGCAACGGTTGCTCCCTGTCTTGTGTCTGCATTC
