>Addgene plasmid #41456 | TAL-1TA2 | addgene partial sequence | sequence record 55872 | M13_pUC_fwd
AGCGCGCGTAATACGACTCACTATAGGGCGAATTGGGTACCGGGCCCCCCCTCGAGGTCGACGGTATCGA
TAAGCTTGATATTTGGGAATGCAGACACAAGACAGGGAGCAACCGTTGCACTGTTTCCAGGGCCTGCTTA
CCGCCGATGTTGGAGGCGATGGCGACCACTTGTGCAGGGGTCAAACCGTGGGCTTGACACAACACGGGAA
GGAGCCGTTGGACAGTCTCCAATGCTTGTTTCCCTCCACCGTTGCTGGCAATGGCCACAACTTGGTCGGG
TGTCTGCATTCATTTGGATCGAATTCCTGCAGCCCGGGGGATCCGCCCGGGCTAGAGCGGCCGCCACCGC
GGTGGAGCTCCAGCTTTTGTTCCCTTTAGTGAGGGTTAATTGCGCGCTTGGCGTAATCATGGTCATAGCT
GTTTCCTGTGTGAAATTGTTATCCGCTCACAATTCCACACAACATACGAGCCGGAAGCATAAAGTGTAAA
GCCTGGGGTGCCTAATGAGTGAGCTAACTCACATTAATTGCGTTGCGCTCACTGCCCGCTTTCCAGTCGG
GAAACCTGTCGTGCCAGCTGCATTAATGAATCGGCCAACGCGCGGGGAGAGGCGGTTTGCGTATTGGGCG
CTCTTCCGCTTCCTCGCTCACTGACTCGCTGCGCTCGGTCGTTCGGCTGCGGCGAGCGGTATCAGCTCAC
TCAAAGGCGGTAATACGGTTATCCACAGAATCAGGGGATAACGCAGGAAAGAACATGTGAGCAAAAGGCC
AGCAAAAGGCCAGGAACCGTAAAAAGGCCGCGTTGCTGGCGTTTTTCCATAGGCTCCGCCCCCCTGACGA
GCATCACAAAAATCGACGCTCAAGTCAGAGGTGGCGAAACC
