[The description below was written by a language model from this plasmid's Addgene catalogue record.]
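Description:
TAL-1TA2 is a small bacterial cloning plasmid built on the pPCR-Script Amp SK(+) backbone, a commercial PCR cloning vector of about 3 kb. It is maintained at high copy number in E. coli and selected with ampicillin. The record provides no feature table, so the origin of replication, resistance cassette and any flanking promoters are not individually documented here. The listed sequencing primers are the standard M13/pUC forward and reverse primers, which indicates that the insert sits within a conventional pUC-type multiple cloning region.

The payload is a synthetic 205 bp fragment named 1TA2. The associated publication describes a ligation-independent cloning method for high-throughput assembly of transcription activator-like effector (TALE) genes, so this plasmid is evidently one member of a library of short TALE repeat building blocks. The insert size is consistent with roughly two TALE repeat units. The name plausibly encodes a position in the assembly scheme together with the bases recognised (T and A), but the record does not spell out this nomenclature, so that reading is an inference. How the fragment was cloned into the backbone is recorded as unknown.

The plasmid carries no stated expression promoter, tag or reporter. It appears to serve purely as a storage and amplification vehicle for a module, which would be combined with other library fragments to build custom TALE DNA-binding arrays for designer nucleases or transcriptional effectors.
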