Addgene plasmid #41456: TAL-1TA2
Depositing lab: Veit Hornung. Depositing organization: Universitaetsklinikum Bonn. Publication: A ligation-independent cloning technique for high-throughput assembly of transcription activator-like effector genes. Schmid-Burgk JL, Schmidt T, Kaiser V, Honing K, Hornung V. Nat Biotechnol. 2012 Dec 16. doi: 10.1038/nbt.2460. PubMed 23242165.
Backbone
  Vector backbone: pPCR-Script Amp SK(+)
  Backbone manufacturer: Stratagene
  Backbone size w/o insert (bp): 2961
  Vector type: PCR Cloning Vector
Growth in bacteria
  Bacterial resistance: Ampicillin, 100 μg/mL
  Growth temperature: 37°C
  Growth strain: DH10B
  Copy number: High Copy
Gene/Insert
  Gene/Insert name: 1TA2
  Species: Synthetic
  Insert size (bp): 205
  Cloning method: Unknown
  Sequencing primers: 5′ M13_pUC_fwd; 3′ M13_pUC_rev
Terms and licenses: Academic/Nonprofit Terms; Industry Terms: Not Available to Industry
How to cite: TAL-1TA2 was a gift from Veit Hornung (Addgene plasmid # 41456 ; http://n2t.net/addgene:41456 ; RRID:Addgene_41456)
